>Addgene plasmid #154456 | pCDNA5/tom20-pbira(79-c)-ha | addgene full sequence | sequence record 309463 | Addgene NGS Result
GACATTGATTATTGACTAGTTATTAATAGTAATCAATTACGGGGTCATTAGTTCATAGCCCATATATGGA
GTTCCGCGTTACATAACTTACGGTAAATGGCCCGCCTGGCTGACCGCCCAACGACCCCCGCCCATTGACG
TCAATAATGACGTATGTTCCCATAGTAACGCCAATAGGGACTTTCCATTGACGTCAATGGGTGGAGTATT
TACGGTAAACTGCCCACTTGGCAGTACATCAAGTGTATCATATGCCAAGTACGCCCCCTATTGACGTCAA
TGACGGTAAATGGCCCGCCTGGCATTATGCCCAGTACATGACCTTATGGGACTTTCCTACTTGGCAGTAC
ATCTACGTATTAGTCATCGCTATTACCATGGTGATGCGGTTTTGGCAGTACATCAATGGGCGTGGATAGC
GGTTTGACTCACGGGGATTTCCAAGTCTCCACCCCATTGACGTCAATGGGAGTTTGTTTTGGCACCAAAA
TCAACGGGACTTTCCAAAATGTCGTAACAACTCCGCCCCATTGACGCAAATGGGCGGTAGGCGTGTACGG
TGGGAGGTCTATATAAGCAGAGCTCTCCCTATCAGTGATAGAGATCTCCCTATCAGTGATAGAGATCGTC
GACGAGCTCGTTTAGTGAACCGTCAGATCGCCTGGAGACGCCATCCACGCTGTTTTGACCTCCATAGAAG
ACACCGGGACCGATCCAGCCTCCGGACTCTAGCGTTTAAACTTAAGCTTGGTACCATGGTGGGTCGGAAC
AGCGCCATCGCCGCCGGTGTATGCGGGGCCCTTTTCATTGGGTACTGCATCTACTTCGACCGCAAAAGAC
GAAGTGACCCCAACTTCAAGAACAGGCTTCGAGAACGAAGAAAGAAACAGAAGCTTGCCAAGGAGAGAGC
TGGGCTTTCCAAGTTACCTGACCTTAAAGATGCTGAAGCTGTTCAGAAGTTCTTCCTTGAAGAAATACAG
CTTGGTGAAGAGTTACTAGCTCAAGGTGAATATGAGAAGGGCGTAGACCATCTGACAAATGCAATTGCTG
TGTGTGGACAGCCACAGCAGTTACTGCAGGTCTTACAGCAAACTCTTCCACCACCAGTGTTCCAGATGCT
TCTGACTAAGCTCCCAACAATTAGTCAGAGAATTGTAAGTGCTCAGAGCTTGGCTGAAGATGATGTGGAA
GGATCCTCTGGTGGATCTGGTGGATCTAGAGGAAGCGTGGCCGTGCTGCCTGTGATCGACTCCACCAATC
AGTACCTGCTGGACAGAATCGGAGAGCTGAAGTCCGGCGACGCCTGCATCGCCGAGTACCAGCAGGCTGG
CAGAGGAGGCAGAGGACGGAAGTGGTTCAGCCCATTCGGAGCCAACCTGTACCTGTCCATGTTCTGGAGA
CTGGAGCAGGGACCTGCTGCTGCCATCGGACTGAGTCTGGTGATCGGAATCGTGATGGCCGAGGTGCTGA
GAAAGCTGGGAGCCGACAAGGTGAGAGTGAAGTGGCCTAATGACCTGTACCTCCAGGACCGCAAGCTGGC
TGGCATCCTGGTGGAGCTGACAGGCAAGACAGGCGATGCCGCTCAGATCGTGATCGGAGCCGGAATCAAC
ATGGCCATGAGAAGAGTGGAGGAGAGCGTGGTGAACCAGGGCTGGATCACCCTGCAGGAGGCTGGCATCA
ACCTGGACCGGAACACCCTGGCCGCCATGCTGATCAGAGAGCTGAGAGCCGCTCTGGAGCTGTTCGAGCA
GGAGGGACTGGCTCCTTACCTGAGCAGATGGGAGAAGCTGGACAACTTCATCAACAGACCTGTGAAGCTG
ATCATCGGCGACAAGGAAATCTTCGGCATCTCCAGAGGAATCGACAAGCAGGGAGCTCTGCTGCTGGAGC
AGGACGGAATCATCAAGCCCTGGATGGGCGGAGAAATCTCCCTGAGAAGCGCAGAGAAGGCTTACCCTTA
CGATGTACCGGATTACGCATAATGAGCGGCCGCTCGAGTCTAGAGGGCCCGTTTAAACCCGCTGATCAGC
CTCGACTGTGCCTTCTAGTTGCCAGCCATCTGTTGTTTGCCCCTCCCCCGTGCCTTCCTTGACCCTGGAA
GGTGCCACTCCCACTGTCCTTTCCTAATAAAATGAGGAAATTGCATCGCATTGTCTGAGTAGGTGTCATT
CTATTCTGGGGGGTGGGGTGGGGCAGGACAGCAAGGGGGAGGATTGGGAAGACAATAGCAGGCATGCTGG
GGATGCGGTGGGCTCTATGGCTTCTGAGGCGGAAAGAACCAGCTGGGGCTCTAGGGGGTATCCCC
[124 nt withheld, positions 2306-2429]
C
[91 nt withheld, positions 2431-2521]
AGGGTGATGGTTCACGTACCTAGAAGTTCCTATTCCGAAGTTCCTATTCTCTAGAAAGTATAGGAACTTC
CTTGGCCAAAAAGCCTGAACTCACCGCGACGTCTGTCGAGAAGTTTCTGATCGAAAAGTTCGACAGCGTC
TCCGACCTGATGCAGCTCTCGGAGGGCGAAGAATCTCGTGCTTTCAGCTTCGATGTAGGAGGGCGTGGAT
ATGTCCTGCGGGTAAATAGCTGCGCCGATGGTTTCTACAAAGATCGTTATGTTTATCGGCACTTTGCATC
GGCCGCGCTCCCGATTCCGGAAGTGCTTGACATTGGGGAATTCAGCGAGAGCCTGACCTATTGCATCTCC
CGCCGTGCACAGGGTGTCACGTTGCAAGACCTGCCTGAAACCGAACTGCCCGCTGTTCTGCAGCCGGTCG
CGGAGGCCATGGATGCGATCGCTGCGGCCGATCTTAGCCAGACGAGCGGGTTCGGCCCATTCGGACCGCA
AGGAATCGGTCAATACACTACATGGCGTGATTTCATATGCGCGATTGCTGATCCCCATGTGTATCACTGG
CAAACTGTGATGGACGACACCGTCAGTGCGTCCGTCGCGCAGGCTCTCGATGAGCTGATGCTTTGGGCCG
AGGACTGCCCCGAAGTCCGGCACCTCGTGCACGCGGATTTCGGCTCCAACAATGTCCTGACGGACAATGG
CCGCATAACAGCGGTCATTGACTGGAGCGAGGCGATGTTCGGGGATTCCCAATACGAGGTCGCCAACATC
TTCTTCTGGAGGCCGTGGTTGGCTTGTATGGAGCAGCAGACGCGCTACTTCGAGCGGAGGCATCCGGAGC
TTGCAGGATCGCCGCGGCTCCGGGCGTATATGCTCCGCATTGGTCTTGACCAACTCTATCAGAGCTTGGT
TGACGGCAATTTCGATGATGCAGCTTGGGCGCAGGGTCGATGCGACGCAATCGTCCGATCCGGAGCCGGG
ACTGTCGGGCGTACACAAATCGCCCGCAGAAGCGCGGCCGTCTGGACCGATGGCTGTGTAGAAGTACTCG
CCGATAGTGGAAACCGACGCCCCAGCACTCGTCCGAGGGCAAAGGAATAGCACGTACTACGAGATTTCGA
TTCCACCGCCGCCTTCTATGAAAGGTTGGGCTTCGGAATCGTTTTCCGGGACGCCGGCTGGATGATCCTC
CAGCGCGGGGATCTCATGCTGGAGTTCTTCGCCCACCCCAACTTGTTTATTGCAGCTTATAATGGTTACA
AATAAAGCAATAGCATCACAAATTTCACAAATAAAGCATTTTTTTCACTGCATTCTAGTTGTGGTTTGTC
CAAACTCATCAATGTATCTTATCATGTCTGTATACCGTCGACCTCTAGCTAGAGCTTGGCGTAATCATGG
TCATAGCTGTTTCCTGTGTGAAATTGTTATCCGCTCACAATTCCACACAACATACGAGCCGGAAGCATAA
AGTGTAAAGCCTGGGGTGCCTAATGAGTGAGCTAACTCACATTAATTGCGTTGCGCTCACTGCCCGCTTT
CCAGTCGGGAAACCTGTCGTGCCAGCTGCATTAATGAATCGGCCAACGCGCGGGGAGAGGCGGTTTGCGT
ATTGGGCGCTCTTCCGCTTCCTCGCTCACTGACTCGCTGCGCTCGGTCGTTCGGCTGCGGCGAGCGGTAT
CAGCTCACTCAAAGGCGGTAATACGGTTATCCACAGAATCAGGGGATAACGCAGGAAAGAACATGTGAGC
AAAAGGCCAGCAAAAGGCCAGGAACCGTAAAAAGGCCGCGTTGCTGGCGTTTTTCCATAGGCTCCGCCCC
CCTGACGAGCATCACAAAAATCGACGCTCAAGTCAGAGGTGGCGAAACCCGACAGGACTATAAAGATACC
AGGCGTTTCCCCCTGGAAGCTCCCTCGTGCGCTCTCCTGTTCCGACCCTGCCGCTTACCGGATACCTGTC
CGCCTTTCTCCCTTCGGGAAGCGTGGCGCTTTCTCATAGCTCACGCTGTAGGTATCTCAGTTCGGTGTAG
GTCGTTCGCTCCAAGCTGGGCTGTGTGCACGAACCCCCCGTTCAGCCCGACCGCTGCGCCTTATCCGGTA
ACTATCGTCTTGAGTCCAACCCGGTAAGACACGACTTATCGCCACTGGCAGCAGCCACTGGTAACAGGAT
TAGCAGAGCGAGGTATGTAGGCGGTGCTACAGAGTTCTTGAAGTGGTGGCCTAACTACGGCTACACTAGA
AGAACAGTATTTGGTATCTGCGCTCTGCTGAAGCCAGTTACCTTCGGAAAAAGAGTTGGTAGCTCTTGAT
CCGGCAAACAAACCACCGCTGGTAGCGGTGGTTTTTTTGTTTGCAAGCAGCAGATTACGCGCAGAAAAAA
AGGATCTCAAGAAGATCCTTTGATCTTTTCTACGGGGTCTGACGCTCAGTGGAACGAAAACTCACGTTAA
GGGATTTTGGTCATGAGATTATCAAAAAGGATCTTCACCTAGATCCTTTTAAATTAAAAATGAAGTTTTA
AATCAATCTAAAGTATATATGAGTAAACTTGGTCTGACAGTTACCAATGCTTAATCAGTGAGGCACCTAT
CTCAGCGATCTGTCTATTTCGTTCATCCATAGTTGCCTGACTCCCCGTCGTGTAGATAACTACGATACGG
GAGGGCTTACCATCTGGCCCCAGTGCTGCAATGATACCGCGAGACCCACGCTCACCGGCTCCAGATTTAT
CAGCAATAAACCAGCCAGCCGGAAGGGCCGAGCGCAGAAGTGGTCCTGCAACTTTATCCGCCTCCATCCA
GTCTATTAATTGTTGCCGGGAAGCTAGAGTAAGTAGTTCGCCAGTTAATAGTTTGCGCAACGTTGTTGCC
ATTGCTACAGGCATCGTGGTGTCACGCTCGTCGTTTGGTATGGCTTCATTCAGCTCCGGTTCCCAACGAT
CAAGGCGAGTTACATGATCCCCCATGTTGTGCAAAAAAGCGGTTAGCTCCTTCGGTCCTCCGATCGTTGT
CAGAAGTAAGTTGGCCGCAGTGTTATCACTCATGGTTATGGCAGCACTGCATAATTCTCTTACTGTCATG
CCATCCGTAAGATGCTTTTCTGTGACTGGTGAGTACTCAACCAAGTCATTCTGAGAATAGTGTATGCGGC
GACCGAGTTGCTCTTGCCCGGCGTCAATACGGGATAATACCGCGCCACATAGCAGAACTTTAAAAGTGCT
CATCATTGGAAAACGTTCTTCGGGGCGAAAACTCTCAAGGATCTTACCGCTGTTGAGATCCAGTTCGATG
TAACCCACTCGTGCACCCAACTGATCTTCAGCATCTTTTACTTTCACCAGCGTTTCTGGGTGAGCAAAAA
CAGGAAGGCAAAATGCCGCAAAAAAGGGAATAAGGGCGACACGGAAATGTTGAATACTCATACTCTTCCT
TTTTCAATATTATTGAAGCATTTATCAGGGTTATTGTCTCATGAGCGGATACATATTTGAATGTATTTAG
AAAAATAAACAAATAGGGGTTCCGCGCACATTTCCCCGAAAAGTGCCACCTGACGTCGACGGATCGGGAG
ATCTCCCGATCCCCTATGGTGCACTCTCAGTACAATCTGCTCTGATGCCGCATAGTTAAGCCAGTATCTG
CTCCCTGCTTGTGTGTTGGAGGTCGCTGAGTAGTGCGCGAGCAAAATTTAAGCTACAACAAGGCAAGGCT
TGACCGACAATTGCATGAAGAATCTGCTTAGGGTTAGGCGTTTTGCGCTGCTTCGCGATGTACGGGCCAG
ATATACGCGTT
Features (pLannotate 1.2.2; 22 found; start..end, strand, type, name):
      1..380     +  enhancer       CMV enhancer: human cytomegalovirus immediate early enhancer
    381..584     +  promoter       CMV promoter: human cytomegalovirus (CMV) immediate early promoter
    586..605     +  promoter       PLtetO-1 promoter (fragment): modified phage lambda PL promoter with tet operator sites (Lutz and Bujard, 1997)
    607..626     +  promoter       PLtetO-1 promoter (fragment): modified phage lambda PL promoter with tet operator sites (Lutz and Bujard, 1997)
    634..667     +  promoter       TRE3GV promoter (fragment): 3rd-generation Tet-responsive promoter that can be activated by binding of Tet-On® 3G, optimized for retroviral and lentiviral vectors
    756..1190    +  CDS            TOMM20: TOM20_HUMAN - Also known as KIAA0016. Experimental evidence at protein level: Swiss-Prot protein existence level 1. Central component of the receptor complex responsible for the recognition and translocation of cytosolically synthesized mitochondrial preproteins. Together with TOM22 functions as the transit peptide receptor at the surface of the mitochondrion outer membrane and facilitates the movement of preproteins into the TOM40 translocation pore (By similarity). Required for the translocation across the mitochondrial outer membrane of cytochrome P450 monooxygenases. From Homo sapiens (Hum
   1221..1949    +  CDS            BirA(R118G) (fragment): promiscuous R118G mutant of the E. coli biotin protein ligase (Cronan, 2005) also known as BirA* or BioID
   2036..2260    +  polyA_signal   bGH poly(A) signal: bovine growth hormone polyadenylation signal
   2264..2285    +  promoter       SV40 promoter (fragment): SV40 enhancer and early promoter
   2306..2539    +  rep_origin     f1 ori (fragment) (sequence partly withheld): f1 bacteriophage origin of replication; arrow indicates direction of (+) strand synthesis
   2544..2591    +  protein_bind   FRT: FLP-mediated recombination occurs in the 8-bp core sequence TCTAGAAA (Turan and Bode, 2011). FLP recombinase from the Saccharomyces cerevisiae 2μ plasmid
   2599..3621    +  CDS            HygR: aminoglycoside phosphotransferase from E. coli; aph(4)-Ia; confers resistance to hygromycin
   3631..3756    +  CDS            ble (fragment): BLE_KLEPN - Experimental evidence at protein level: Swiss-Prot protein existence level 1. Binding protein with a strong affinity to the bleomycin family of antibiotics. Binds to CL990; an antimitotic-antibiotic compound. From Klebsiella pneumoniae.
   3751..3872    +  polyA_signal   SV40 poly(A) signal: SV40 polyadenylation signal
   3945..3961    -  protein_bind   lac operator: The lac repressor binds to the lac operator to inhibit transcription in E. coli. This inhibition can be relieved by adding lactose or isopropyl-β-D-thiogalactopyranoside (IPTG). lac repressor encoded by lacI
   3969..3999    -  promoter       lac promoter: promoter for the E. coli lac operon
   4014..4035    -  protein_bind   CAP binding site: CAP binding activates transcription in the presence of cAMP. E. coli catabolite activator protein
   4048..4140    -  CDS            lacI (fragment): lac repressor; lacI; The lac repressor binds to the lac operator to inhibit transcription in E. coli. This inhibition can be relieved by adding lactose or isopropyl-β-D-thiogalactopyranoside (IPTG).
   4323..4911    -  rep_origin     ori: high-copy-number ColE1/pMB1/pBR322/pUC origin of replication
   5082..5942    -  CDS            AmpR: β-lactamase; bla; confers resistance to ampicillin, carbenicillin, and related antibiotics
   5943..6047    -  promoter       AmpR promoter: bla
   6106..6158    -  misc_feature   bom (fragment): basis of mobility region from pBR322
