[The description below was written by a language model from this plasmid's Addgene catalogue record and pLannotate feature annotations shown in this document.]
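Description:
pCDNA5/tom20-pbira(79-c)-ha is a 6.3 kb mammalian expression plasmid built on a pCDNA5 backbone. It is propagated in E. coli through a high-copy ColE1/pUC-type origin with ampicillin selection (AmpR under its own bla promoter). For mammalian cells it carries a hygromycin resistance gene that sits directly downstream of an FRT site and is followed by an SV40 poly(A) signal. No complete promoter is annotated in front of this gene. That arrangement is typical of Flp-recombinase-mediated integration vectors, in which hygromycin resistance becomes expressed only after insertion at a genomic FRT landing site. The record itself does not say how the depositors used this feature.

The payload is driven by the CMV immediate-early enhancer and promoter. Short tet-operator-like fragments are annotated immediately downstream of the promoter, suggesting a tetracycline-regulatable CMV/TetO arrangement that would be repressible in Tet-repressor-expressing cells; the catalogue entry lists the promoter only as CMV. The roughly 1.2 kb insert encodes human TOMM20 (TOM20), a receptor subunit of the mitochondrial outer membrane translocase. It is fused in frame to a fragment of the promiscuous E. coli biotin ligase BirA (R118G, the BioID enzyme). The name indicates that this fragment runs from residue 79 to the C terminus and is followed by an HA epitope tag, which was not separately annotated in the feature table. A bGH poly(A) signal terminates the transcript.

TOM20 anchors the ligase fragment on the cytosolic face of mitochondria. The construct comes from work on Contact-ID, a tool for profiling organelle contact sites such as mitochondria-associated membranes. Presumably this C-terminal fragment is paired with a complementary N-terminal fragment targeted to another organelle, so that biotinylating activity is reconstituted only where the membranes meet, though the record states the purpose only as expression for biochemical assay.
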