Addgene plasmid #154456: pCDNA5/tom20-pbira(79-c)-ha
Purpose: expresses tom20-pbira(79-c)-ha/biochemical assay
Depositing lab: Hyun-Woo Rhee. Depositing organization: Seoul National University. Publication: Contact-ID, a tool for profiling organelle contact sites, reveals regulatory proteins of mitochondrial-associated membrane formation. Kwak C, Shin S, Park JS, Jung M, Nhung TTM, Kang MG, Lee C, Kwon TH, Park SK, Mun JY, Kim JS, Rhee HW. Proc Natl Acad Sci U S A. 2020 May 15. pii: 1916584117. doi: 10.1073/pnas.1916584117. PubMed 32414919.
Backbone
  Vector backbone: pCDNA5
  Backbone size w/o insert (bp): 5082
  Total vector size (bp): 6312
  Vector type: Mammalian Expression
  Selectable markers: Hygromycin
Growth in bacteria
  Bacterial resistance: Ampicillin, 100 μg/mL
  Growth temperature: 37°C
  Growth strain: DH5alpha
  Copy number: High Copy
Gene/Insert
  Gene/Insert name: tom20-pbira(79-c)-ha
  Species: H. sapiens (human)
  Insert size (bp): 1230
  GenBank ID: NM_014765.2
  Entrez Gene: TOMM20 (a.k.a. MAS20, MOM19, TOM20)
  Promoter: CMV-F
  Cloning method: Restriction Enzyme; 5′ cloning site HindIII, KpnI (not destroyed); 3′ cloning site NotI, XhoI (not destroyed)
  Sequencing primers: 5′ T7 promoter, CMV-F; 3′ BGH-rev
Terms and licenses: Academic/Nonprofit Terms; Industry Terms: Not Available to Industry
How to cite: pCDNA5/tom20-pbira(79-c)-ha was a gift from Hyun-Woo Rhee (Addgene plasmid # 154456 ; http://n2t.net/addgene:154456 ; RRID:Addgene_154456)
