>Addgene plasmid #154456 | pCDNA5/tom20-pbira(79-c)-ha | depositor partial sequence | sequence record 298944 | tom20-pbira(79-c)-ha
ATGGTGGGTCGGAACAGCGCCATCGCCGCCGGTGTATGCGGGGCCCTTTTCATTGGGTACTGCATCTACT
TCGACCGCAAAAGACGAAGTGACCCCAACTTCAAGAACAGGCTTCGAGAACGAAGAAAGAAACAGAAGCT
TGCCAAGGAGAGAGCTGGGCTTTCCAAGTTACCTGACCTTAAAGATGCTGAAGCTGTTCAGAAGTTCTTC
CTTGAAGAAATACAGCTTGGTGAAGAGTTACTAGCTCAAGGTGAATATGAGAAGGGCGTAGACCATCTGA
CAAATGCAATTGCTGTGTGTGGACAGCCACAGCAGTTACTGCAGGTCTTACAGCAAACTCTTCCACCACC
AGTGTTCCAGATGCTTCTGACTAAGCTCCCAACAATTAGTCAGAGAATTGTAAGTGCTCAGAGCTTGGCT
GAAGATGATGTGGAAGGATCCTCTGGTGGATCTGGTGGATCTAGAGGAAGCGTGGCCGTGCTGCCTGTGA
TCGACTCCACCAATCAGTACCTGCTGGACAGAATCGGAGAGCTGAAGTCCGGCGACGCCTGCATCGCCGA
GTACCAGCAGGCTGGCAGAGGAGGCAGAGGACGGAAGTGGTTCAGCCCATTCGGAGCCAACCTGTACCTG
TCCATGTTCTGGAGACTGGAGCAGGGACCTGCTGCTGCCATCGGACTGAGTCTGGTGATCGGAATCGTGA
TGGCCGAGGTGCTGAGAAAGCTGGGAGCCGACAAGGTGAGAGTGAAGTGGCCTAATGACCTGTACCTCCA
GGACCGCAAGCTGGCTGGCATCCTGGTGGAGCTGACAGGCAAGACAGGCGATGCCGCTCAGATCGTGATC
GGAGCCGGAATCAACATGGCCATGAGAAGAGTGGAGGAGAGCGTGGTGAACCAGGGCTGGATCACCCTGC
AGGAGGCTGGCATCAACCTGGACCGGAACACCCTGGCCGCCATGCTGATCAGAGAGCTGAGAGCCGCTCT
GGAGCTGTTCGAGCAGGAGGGACTGGCTCCTTACCTGAGCAGATGGGAGAAGCTGGACAACTTCATCAAC
AGACCTGTGAAGCTGATCATCGGCGACAAGGAAATCTTCGGCATCTCCAGAGGAATCGACAAGCAGGGAG
CTCTGCTGCTGGAGCAGGACGGAATCATCAAGCCCTGGATGGGCGGAGAAATCTCCCTGAGAAGCGCAGA
GAAGGCTTACCCTTACGATGTACCGGATTACGCATAATGA
